>Addgene plasmid #242834 | EGFP-VAV3 | addgene full sequence | sequence record 486255 | Addgene NGS Result
CTTGAGATCCTTTTTTTCTGCGCGTAATCTGCTGCTTGCAAACAAAAAAACCACCGCTACCAGCGGTGGT
TTGTTTGCCGGATCAAGAGCTACCAACTCTTTTTCCGAAGGTAACTGGCTTCAGCAGAGCGCAGATACCA
AATACTGTTCTTCTAGTGTAGCCGTAGTTAGGCCACCACTTCAAGAACTCTGTAGCACCGCCTACATACC
TCGCTCTGCTAATCCTGTTACCAGTGGCTGCTGCCAGTGGCGATAAGTCGTGTCTTACCGGGTTGGACTC
AAGACGATAGTTACCGGATAAGGCGCAGCGGTCGGGCTGAACGGGGGGTTCGTGCACACAGCCCAGCTTG
GAGCGAACGACCTACACCGAACTGAGATACCTACAGCGTGAGCTATGAGAAAGCGCCACGCTTCCCGAAG
GGAGAAAGGCGGACAGGTATCCGGTAAGCGGCAGGGTCGGAACAGGAGAGCGCACGAGGGAGCTTCCAGG
GGGAAACGCCTGGTATCTTTATAGTCCTGTCGGGTTTCGCCACCTCTGACTTGAGCGTCGATTTTTGTGA
TGCTCGTCAGGGGGGCGGAGCCTATGGAAAAACGCCAGCAACGCGGCCTTTTTACGGTTCCTGGCCTTTT
GCTGGCCTTTTGCTCACATGTTCTTTCCTGCGTTATCCCCTGATTCTGTGGATAACCGTATTACCGCCAT
GCATTAGTTATTAATAGTAATCAATTACGGGGTCATTAGTTCATAGCCCATATATGGAGTTCCGCGTTAC
ATAACTTACGGTAAATGGCCCGCCTGGCTGACCGCCCAACGACCCCCGCCCATTGACGTCAATAATGACG
TATGTTCCCATAGTAACGCCAATAGGGACTTTCCATTGACGTCAATGGGTGGAGTATTTACGGTAAACTG
CCCACTTGGCAGTACATCAAGTGTATCATATGCCAAGTACGCCCCCTATTGACGTCAATGACGGTAAATG
GCCCGCCTGGCATTATGCCCAGTACATGACCTTATGGGACTTTCCTACTTGGCAGTACATCTACGTATTA
GTCATCGCTATTACCATGGTGATGCGGTTTTGGCAGTACATCAATGGGCGTGGATAGCGGTTTGACTCAC
GGGGATTTCCAAGTCTCCACCCCATTGACGTCAATGGGAGTTTGTTTTGGCACCAAAATCAACGGGACTT
TCCAAAATGTCGTAACAACTCCGCCCCATTGACGCAAATGGGCGGTAGGCGTGTACGGTGGGAGGTCTAT
ATAAGCAGAGCTGGTTTAGTGAACCGTCAGATCCGCTAGCGCTACCGGTCGCCACCATGGTGAGCAAGGG
CGAGGAGCTGTTCACCGGGGTGGTGCCCATCCTGGTCGAGCTGGACGGCGACGTAAACGGCCACAAGTTC
AGCGTGTCCGGCGAGGGCGAGGGCGATGCCACCTACGGCAAGCTGACCCTGAAGTTCATCTGCACCACCG
GCAAGCTGCCCGTGCCCTGGCCCACCCTCGTGACCACCCTGACCTACGGCGTGCAGTGCTTCAGCCGCTA
CCCCGACCACATGAAGCAGCACGACTTCTTCAAGTCCGCCATGCCCGAAGGCTACGTCCAGGAGCGCACC
ATCTTCTTCAAGGACGACGGCAACTACAAGACCCGCGCCGAGGTGAAGTTCGAGGGCGACACCCTGGTGA
ACCGCATCGAGCTGAAGGGCATCGACTTCAAGGAGGACGGCAACATCCTGGGGCACAAGCTGGAGTACAA
CTACAACAGCCACAACGTCTATATCATGGCCGACAAGCAGAAGAACGGCATCAAGGTGAACTTCAAGATC
CGCCACAACATCGAGGACGGCAGCGTGCAGCTCGCCGACCACTACCAGCAGAACACCCCCATCGGCGACG
GCCCCGTGCTGCTGCCCGACAACCACTACCTGAGCACCCAGTCCGCCCTGAGCAAAGACCCCAACGAGAA
GCGCGATCACATGGTCCTGCTGGAGTTCGTGACCGCCGCCGGGATCACTCTCGGCATGGACGAGCTGTAC
AAGATGGAGCCGTGGAAGCAGTGCGCTCAGTGGCTCATCCACAGCAAGGTGCTGCCCCCCAACCATCGGG
TGACCTGGGACTCGGCGCAGGTGTTCGACCTGGCGCAGACCCTTCGCGATGGAGTCCTGCTCTGCCAGCT
GCTCAACAACCTGCGGCCACACTCCATCAATCTGAAGGAGATCAACCTGAGGCCCCAGATGTCCCAGTTT
CTCTGTTTGAAGAACATCCGGACATTCCTGGCCGCCTGCTGCGATACCTTTGGAATGAGGAAAAGTGAAC
TTTTTGAGGCATTTGACCTATTTGATGTTCGAGACTTTGGAAAGGTTATAGAAACATTATCTCGGCTATC
CCGAACACCAATAGCATTGGCCACAGGAATCAGGCCGTTCCCCACTGAAGAAAGTATAAATGATGAAGAC
ATCTACAAAGGCCTTCCCGACTTAATAGATGAAACCCGCGTGGAAGATGAAGAAGACCTCTATGACTGTG
TGTACGGCGAGGATGAAGGCGGAGAAGTCTATGAAGACTTGATGAAGGCGGAGGAAGCCCAGCAACCTAA
ATCACAAGAAAATGATATACGGAGTTGTTGCCTAGCAGAAATTAGGCAGACAGAAGAAAAATACACAGAA
ACGTTGGAGTCAATAGAAAAATATTTCATGGCACCATTGAAAAGATTTCTGACGGCGGCGGAATTTGATT
CAGTATTTATTAACATTCCTGACCTTGTAAAAGTTCATCGGAGCTTAATGCAAGAGATTCATGATTCCAT
TGTAAATAAAGATGACCAGAACTTGTATCAAGTTTTTATTAACTACAAGGAAAGATTGGTTATTTATGGG
CAGTACTGCAGTGGAGTGGAGTCAGCCATCTCTAACCTAGACTACATCTCTAAGACAAAAGAAGATGTCA
AACTGAAATTAGAGGAATGTTCAAAAAGAGCCAATAACGGGAAGTTTACTCTGCGCGATTTGCTGGTCGT
TCCAATGCAGCGCGTGCTGAAGTATCACCTCCTCCTTCAGGAGCTGGTAAAACACACCCATGACCCTATG
GAGAAGGCGAACCTGAAGCTGGCTCTGGATGCAATGAAGGACTTGGCACAATATGTGAATGAAGTAAAAA
GAGATAATGAGACCCTTCGTGAAATTAAGCAGTTTCAGCTATCTATAGAGAATTTGAACCAGCCAGTTTT
GCTCTTTGGACGACCACAGGGAGACGGTGAAATCCGAATAACCACTCTGGACAAGCATACAAAACAAGAA
AGGCATATCTTCTTATTCGACTTGGCAGTGATTGTCTGTAAAAGGAAAGGCGATAACTACGAGATGAAGG
AAATAATAGATCTCCAGCAGTACAAGATAGCCAACAACCCTACCACTGACAAAGAGAATAAAAAGTGGTC
TTATGGCTTCTACCTCATCCATACCCAAGGACAAAATGGGTTAGAATTTTATTGCAAAACAAAAGATTTA
AAGAAAAAATGGCTGGAACAGTTTGAAATGGCTCTATCCAACATAAGGCCAGACTATGCAGACTCCAATT
TCCATGATTTCAAGATGCACACCTTCACTCGGGTGACATCCTGCAGGGTCTGCCAGATGCTCCTGAGGGG
AACATTTTATCAAGGCTACTTATGTTTTAAGTGTGGAGCAAAAGCACATAAAGAATGTTTGGGAAGAGTA
GACAATTGTGGCAGAGTTAATTCCGTTGAACAAGGGCCATTCAAACCACCAGAGAAACGGACCAATGGAC
TTCGGAGAGCTTCCAGACAGGTGGACCCAGGTTTGCCGAAGATGCAGGTCATTAGGAACTACACTGGCAC
CCCGGCCCCAGGGCTTCATGAAGGACCACCATTGCATATCCAGGCAGGCGACACTGTTGAACTTCTGAGA
GGAGATGCACACAGTGTGTTCTGGCAGGGACGAAACTTAGCTTCAGGAGAGGTTGGATTTTTCCCAAGTG
ATGCTGTCAAACCCTCTCCATGTGTACCTAAACCAGTAGATTATTCTTGCCAACCCTGGTATGCTGGCCC
AATGGAAAGATTGCAGGCAGAAACTGAACTTATTAACAGGGTGAATAGTACTTACCTTGTAAGGCACAGG
ACCAAAGAATCTGGAGAATATGCAATTAGCATTAAGTACAATAATGAAGCAAAACACATCAAGATTTTAA
CAAGAGATGGCTTTTTTCACATTGCAGAAAATAGAAAATTTAAAAGCTTAATGGAACTTGTGGAGTACTA
CAAGCACCATTCTCTCAAAGAAGGGTTCAGGACCTTAGATACAACGCTACAGTTTCCATACAAGGAGCCA
GAACAGCCAGCTGGACAGAGGGGTAATAGAACAGGCAACAGCTTGTTGAGTCCCAAAGTACTGGGTATTG
CCATCGCTCGGTACGACTTCTGTGCAAGAGATATGCGGGAGCTCTCCCTATTGAAAGGAGACATGGTGAA
GATTTACACGAAGATGAGTGCAAATGGCTGGTGGAGAGGTGAAGTAAATGGCAGGGTGGGCTGGTTTCCA
TCCACATATGTGGAAGAAGATGAAACTAGTTCCGGACTCAGATCTCGAGCTCAAGCTTCGAATTCTGCAG
TCGACGGTACCGCGGGCCCGGGATCCACCGGATCTAGATAACTGATCATAATCAGCCATACCACATTTGT
AGAGGTTTTACTTGCTTTAAAAAACCTCCCACACCTCCCCCTGAACCTGAAACATAAAATGAATGCAATT
GTTGTTGTTAACTTGTTTATTGCAGCTTATAATGGTTACAAATAAAGCAATAGCATCACAAATTTCACAA
ATAAAGCATTTTTTTCACTGCATTCTAGTTGTGGTTTGTCCAAACTCATCAATGTATCTTAACGCGTAAA
TTGTAAGCGTTAATATTTTGTTAAAATTCGCGTTAAATTTTTGTTAAATCAGCTCATTTTTTAACCAATA
GGCCGAAATCGGCAAAATCCCTTATAAATCAAAAGAATAGACCGAGATAGGGT
[37 nt withheld, positions 5024-5060]
AAAGAACGTGGACTCCAACGTCAAAGG
[49 nt withheld, positions 5088-5136]
T
[91 nt withheld, positions 5138-5228]
G
[124 nt withheld, positions 5230-5353]
CAGGTGGCACTTTTCGGGGAAATGTGCGCGGAACCCCTATTTGTTTATTTTTCTAAATACATTCAAATAT
GTATCCGCTCATGAGACAATAACCCTGATAAATGCTTCAATAATATTGAAAAAGGAAGAGTCCTGAGGCG
GAAAGAACCAGCTGTGGAATGTGTGTCAGTTAGGGTGTGGAAAGTCCCCAGGCTCCCCAGCAGGCAGAAG
TATGCAAAGCATGCATCTCAATTAGTCAGCAACCAGGTGTGGAAAGTCCCCAGGCTCCCCAGCAGGCAGA
AGTATGCAAAGCATGCATCTCAATTAGTCAGCAACCATAGTCCCGCCCCTAACTCCGCCCATCCCGCCCC
TAACTCCGCCCAGTTCCGCCCATTCTCCGCCCCATGGCTGACTAATTTTTTTTATTTATGCAGAGGCCGA
GGCCGCCTCGGCCTCTGAGCTATTCCAGAAGTAGTGAGGAGGCTTTTTTGGAGGCCTAGGCTTTTGCAAA
GATCGATCAAGAGACAGGATGAGGATCGTTTCGCATGATTGAACAAGATGGATTGCACGCAGGTTCTCCG
GCCGCTTGGGTGGAGAGGCTATTCGGCTATGACTGGGCACAACAGACAATCGGCTGCTCTGATGCCGCCG
TGTTCCGGCTGTCAGCGCAGGGGCGCCCGGTTCTTTTTGTCAAGACCGACCTGTCCGGTGCCCTGAATGA
ACTGCAAGACGAGGCAGCGCGGCTATCGTGGCTGGCCACGACGGGCGTTCCTTGCGCAGCTGTGCTCGAC
GTTGTCACTGAAGCGGGAAGGGACTGGCTGCTATTGGGCGAAGTGCCGGGGCAGGATCTCCTGTCATCTC
ACCTTGCTCCTGCCGAGAAAGTATCCATCATGGCTGATGCAATGCGGCGGCTGCATACGCTTGATCCGGC
TACCTGCCCATTCGACCACCAAGCGAAACATCGCATCGAGCGAGCACGTACTCGGATGGAAGCCGGTCTT
GTCGATCAGGATGATCTGGACGAAGAGCATCAGGGGCTCGCGCCAGCCGAACTGTTCGCCAGGCTCAAGG
CGAGCATGCCCGACGGCGAGGATCTCGTCGTGACCCATGGCGATGCCTGCTTGCCGAATATCATGGTGGA
AAATGGCCGCTTTTCTGGATTCATCGACTGTGGCCGGCTGGGTGTGGCGGACCGCTATCAGGACATAGCG
TTGGCTACCCGTGATATTGCTGAAGAGCTTGGCGGCGAATGGGCTGACCGCTTCCTCGTGCTTTACGGTA
TCGCCGCTCCCGATTCGCAGCGCATCGCCTTCTATCGCCTTCTTGACGAGTTCTTCTGAGCGGGACTCTG
GGGTTCGAAATGACCGACCAAGCGACGCCCAACCTGCCATCACGAGATTTCGATTCCACCGCCGCCTTCT
ATGAAAGGTTGGGCTTCGGAATCGTTTTCCGGGACGCCGGCTGGATGATCCTCCAGCGCGGGGATCTCAT
GCTGGAGTTCTTCGCCCACCCTAGGGGGAGGCTAACTGAAACACGGAAGGAGACAATACCGGAAGGAACC
CGCGCTATGACGGCAATAAAAAGACAGAATAAAACGCACGGTGTTGGGTCGTTTGTTCATAAACGCGGGG
TTCGGTCCCAGGGCTGGCACTCTGTCGATACCCCACCGAGACCCCATTGGGGCCAATACGCCCGCGTTTC
TTCCTTTTCCCCACCCCACCCCCCAAGTTCGGGTGAAGGCCCAGGGCTCGCAGCCAACGTCGGGGCGGCA
GGCCCTGCCATAGCCTCAGGTTACTCATATATACTTTAGATTGATTTAAAACTTCATTTTTAATTTAAAA
GGATCTAGGTGAAGATCCTTTTTGATAATCTCATGACCAAAATCCCTTAACGTGAGTTTTCGTTCCACTG
AGCGTCAGACCCCGTAGAAAAGATCAAAGGATCTT
Features (pLannotate 1.2.2; 15 found; start..end, strand, type, name):
      2..590     +  rep_origin     ori: high-copy-number ColE1/pMB1/pBR322/pUC origin of replication
    765..1068    +  enhancer       CMV enhancer: human cytomegalovirus immediate early enhancer
   1069..1272    +  promoter       CMV promoter: human cytomegalovirus (CMV) immediate early promoter
   1317..2033    +  CDS            EGFP: EGFP is a basic (constitutively fluorescent) green fluorescent protein published in 1996, derived from Aequorea victoria. It is reported to be a rapidly-maturing weak dimer with moderate acid sensitivity.
   2034..4574    +  CDS            Vav3: VAV3_MOUSE - Experimental evidence at protein level: Swiss-Prot protein existence level 1. Exchange factor for GTP-binding proteins RhoA, RhoG and, to a lesser extent, Rac1. Binds physically to the nucleotide-free states of those GTPases (By similarity). Plays an important role in angiogenesis. Its recruitment by phosphorylated EPHA2 is critical for EFNA1-induced RAC1 GTPase activation and vascular endothelial cell migration and assembly. May be important for integrin-mediated signaling, at least in some cell types. In osteoclasts, along with SYK tyrosine kinase, required for signaling through
   4581..4646    +  misc_feature   MCS: multiple cloning site
   4663..4747    +  CDS            large T antigen (fragment): large T antigen from SV40 (simian virus 40)
   4770..4891    +  polyA_signal   SV40 poly(A) signal: SV40 polyadenylation signal
   4925..5353    -  rep_origin     f1 ori (sequence partly withheld): f1 bacteriophage origin of replication; arrow indicates direction of (+) strand synthesis
   5380..5484    +  promoter       AmpR promoter: bla
   5486..5843    +  promoter       SV40 promoter: SV40 enhancer and early promoter
   5878..6672    +  CDS            NeoR/KanR: aminoglycoside phosphotransferase from Tn5; aph(3')-II (or nptII); confers resistance to neomycin, kanamycin, and G418 (Geneticin®)
   6693..6845    +  CDS            ble (fragment): BLE_KLEPN - Experimental evidence at protein level: Swiss-Prot protein existence level 1. Binding protein with a strong affinity to the bleomycin family of antibiotics. Binds to CL990; an antimitotic-antibiotic compound. From Klebsiella pneumoniae.
   6904..6951    +  polyA_signal   HSV TK poly(A) signal: herpes simplex virus thymidine kinase polyadenylation signal (Cole and Stacy, 1985)
   7042..7058    -  polyA_signal   bGH poly(A) signal (fragment): bovine growth hormone polyadenylation signal
