[The description below was written by a language model from this plasmid's Addgene catalogue record and pLannotate feature annotations shown in this document.]
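Description:
EGFP-VAV3 is a mammalian expression plasmid of about 7.3 kb, built on the pEGFP-C1 backbone, that encodes mouse VAV3 fused at its N-terminus to EGFP. The Vav3 coding sequence was inserted by Gibson cloning directly downstream of, and contiguous with, the EGFP open reading frame. No mutation is recorded for the insert. Transcription of the fusion is driven by the human cytomegalovirus immediate-early enhancer and promoter and terminated by the SV40 polyadenylation signal. The remaining multiple cloning site of the backbone lies just after the insert.

The plasmid replicates in E. coli at high copy from a ColE1/pUC-type origin and also carries an f1 phage origin. Selection relies on a single Tn5 aminoglycoside phosphotransferase (NeoR/KanR) gene placed behind tandem bacterial (bla) and SV40 early promoters and followed by the HSV TK polyadenylation signal. This arrangement gives kanamycin resistance in bacteria and can support G418 selection in mammalian cells. The short annotated fragments of SV40 large T antigen, ble and the bGH poly(A) signal appear to be partial matches within backbone sequence rather than functional elements.

VAV3 is a guanine nucleotide exchange factor for Rho-family GTPases and is implicated in integrin-linked and cytoskeletal signalling. The green fluorescent fusion allows its expression and subcellular localisation to be followed in transfected cells. The associated publication concerns phosphoinositide-dependent Cdc42 activation and podosome assembly in macrophages, so the construct suits live or fixed imaging of VAV3 in that kind of study. The record does not describe specific experiments.
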