Addgene plasmid #242834: EGFP-VAV3
Purpose: Encodes mouse VAV3 and N-terminal EGFP tag
Depositing lab: Cheng-han Yu. Depositing organization: University of Hong Kong. Publication: PI(3,4,5)P3-mediated Cdc42 activation regulates macrophage podosome assembly. Qi Y, Yu CH. Cell Mol Life Sci. 2025 Mar 24;82(1):127. doi: 10.1007/s00018-025-05664-2. PubMed 40126693.
Backbone
  Vector backbone: pEGFP-C1
  Vector type: Mammalian Expression
Growth in bacteria
  Bacterial resistance: Kanamycin, 50 μg/mL
  Growth temperature: 37°C
  Growth strain: DH5alpha
  Copy number: High Copy
Gene/Insert
  Gene/Insert name: VAV3
  Species: M. musculus (mouse)
  Mutation: N/A
  Entrez Gene: Vav3 (a.k.a. A530094I06Rik, AA986410, Idd18.1)
  Tag / fusion protein: EGFP (N terminal on backbone)
  Cloning method: Gibson Cloning
Terms and licenses: Academic/Nonprofit Terms; Industry Terms: Not Available to Industry
How to cite: EGFP-VAV3 was a gift from Cheng-han Yu (Addgene plasmid # 242834 ; http://n2t.net/addgene:242834 ; RRID:Addgene_242834)
